Addgene plasmid #39703: KHBD00634
Depositing lab: Bart Deplancke. Depositing organization: Swiss Federal Institute of Technology (EPFL). Publication: Automated protein-DNA interaction screening of Drosophila regulatory elements. Korneel Hens, Jean-Daniel Feuz, Alina Isakova, Antonina Lagovitina, Andreas Massouras, Julien Bryois, Patrick Callaerts, Susan E. Celniker, Bart Deplancke. Nat Methods. 2011 Oct 30;8(12):1065-70. 10.1038/nmeth.1763 PubMed 22037703.
Backbone
  Vector backbone: pDONR221
  Backbone manufacturer: Invitrogen
  Backbone size w/o insert (bp): 2536
  Vector type: Gateway DONR vector
Growth in bacteria
  Bacterial resistance: Kanamycin, 50 μg/mL
  Growth temperature: 37°C
  Growth strain: DH5alpha
  Copy number: High Copy
Gene/Insert
  Gene/Insert name: CG1464 (alt names: FBgn0005558; ey; eyeless)
  Species: D. melanogaster (fly)
  Insert size (bp): 2514
  Entrez Gene: ey (a.k.a. Dmel_CG1464, CG1464, DPax-6, Dmel\CG1464, EY, EYEL, Ey, Ey/Pax6, OK107, Pax-6, Pax6, Pax6/ey, eye, l(4)102CDh, l(4)102CDr, l(4)33, pax6)
  Promoter: none
  Cloning method: Gateway Cloning
  Sequencing primers: 5′ M13-F20; 3′ M13R
Terms and licenses: Academic/Nonprofit Terms; Industry Terms: Not Available to Industry
Depositor comments: Please note that the ORFs in this collection were cloned open-ended (without a stop codon).
How to cite: KHBD00634 was a gift from Bart Deplancke (Addgene plasmid # 39703 ; http://n2t.net/addgene:39703 ; RRID:Addgene_39703)
