[The description below was written by a language model from this plasmid's Addgene catalogue record.]
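Description:
KHBD00634 is a Gateway entry clone built on the pDONR221 backbone (Invitrogen), carrying the open reading frame of the Drosophila melanogaster gene eyeless (ey, CG1464), the fly Pax6 homologue. The insert is recorded as about 2.5 kb in a backbone of roughly the same size once the donor cassette has been replaced. The plasmid is maintained in E. coli at high copy number under kanamycin selection. No feature table accompanies the record, so individual elements such as the origin of replication and the recombination sites are not itemised. A clone produced by Gateway recombination into a pDONR vector would normally have its insert flanked by attL sites, with M13 forward and reverse primer sites outside the insert for sequence verification, as the listed sequencing primers suggest.

The construct has no promoter driving the insert, which fits its role as a shuttle clone rather than an expression plasmid. The ORF is intended to be moved by LR recombination into destination vectors that supply the promoter, tags and host-specific elements. The depositor notes that ORFs in this collection were cloned open-ended, without a stop codon, so the eyeless coding sequence can be fused in frame to C-terminal tags or domains provided by a destination vector. Any untagged expression would depend on a downstream stop codon in that vector. The clone belongs to a collection associated with a study on automated protein–DNA interaction screening of Drosophila regulatory elements, suggesting use as a transcription factor ORF source for such assays.
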