>Addgene plasmid #39703 | KHBD00634 | depositor partial sequence | sequence record 50143 | KHBD00634 sequence 2514 bps
ATGTTTACATTGCAACCAACTCCAACTGCTATAGGCACCGTGGTTCCCCCATGGTCAGCGGGAACATTGA
TAGAGCGCCTGCCGTCTTTAGAAGACATGGCTCACAAGGGTCACAGTGGAGTAAATCAGCTGGGTGGCGT
TTTTGTTGGAGGAAGGCCTTTGCCAGATTCAACACGGCAAAAAATTGTCGAACTGGCACATTCTGGAGCT
CGGCCATGTGATATTTCTCGAATTCTGCAAGTATCAAATGGATGTGTGAGCAAAATTCTCGGGAGGTATT
ATGAAACAGGAAGCATACGACCACGTGCTATCGGAGGATCCAAGCCACGTGTGGCCACAGCCGAAGTCGT
TAGCAAAATTTCGCAGTACAAACGCGAGTGTCCTAGCATATTTGCTTGGGAAATTCGGGATAGATTACTT
CAGGAGAACGTTTGTACTAACGATAATATACCAAGTGTGTCCTCAATAAACCGTGTATTGAGAAACTTGG
CTGCGCAAAAGGAGCAGCAAAGCACGGGATCCGGGAGCTCCAGCACATCCGCCGGCAACTCAATCAGCGC
AAAAGTGTCTGTCAGCATCGGTGGCAACGTGAGCAATGTGGCAAGCGGATCGAGAGGCACGTTGAGCTCT
TCCACCGATCTTATGCAGACAGCCACTCCTCTTAACTCTTCGGAAAGCGGTGGCGCAAGCAACTCCGGGG
AGGGTAGTGAACAGGAGGCGATTTACGAGAAGCTTCGGCTGTTAAATACTCAGCACGCTGCAGGACCAGG
ACCACTGGAGCCTGCCAGAGCAGCGCCCTTGGTAGGTCAATCACCCAACCACCTAGGAACCCGATCCAGC
CACCCCCAGCTGGTGCACGGTAACCATCAGGCACTACAGCAGCATCAACAGCAGAGCTGGCCGCCCCGTC
ACTATTCCGGATCTTGGTACCCCACCTCTCTTAGCGAAATACCCATCTCATCGGCTCCCAATATCGCATC
CGTTACGGCGTATGCATCAGGACCTTCACTTGCTCACTCACTGAGTCCACCCAACGACATCAAAAGCCTG
GCCAGTATCGGTCACCAGAGAAACTGCCCCGTTGCAACGGAGGACATACATTTAAAAAAAGAACTTGATG
GTCATCAGTCCGATGAAACGGGCTCCGGTGAAGGTGAAAACTCCAATGGTGGCGCTTCAAATATAGGAAA
CACTGAGGATGATCAAGCTCGGCTCATACTAAAAAGAAAGTTGCAACGCAATCGAACATCTTTCACGAAC
GACCAGATAGACAGTCTTGAAAAAGAGTTTGAACGAACACACTATCCAGATGTTTTTGCCCGCGAACGTT
TGGCTGGAAAGATTGGGTTGCCAGAGGCAAGAATTCAGGTTTGGTTCTCAAACCGTCGAGCAAAATGGCG
TCGCGAGGAGAAGCTGCGAAACCAGCGAAGAACACCAAATTCCACAGGAGCTAGTGCAACTTCTTCCTCT
ACATCGGCAACCGCCTCTTTGACTGACAGCCCTAACAGCCTAAGTGCTTGTTCCTCGCTGCTGTCCGGAT
CAGCTGGGGGTCCCTCAGTCAGTACCATTAATGGCTTATCGTCTCCAAGCACATTGTCTACTAATGTCAA
TGCTCCAACGCTTGGCGCTGGGATCGATAGCTCTGAAAGCCCAACACCAATCCCGCACATTCGGCCTAGC
TGCACCTCTGACAATGACAATGGTCGTCAAAGTGAAGATTGCAGAAGAGTTTGTTCTCCATGCCCACTTG
GCGTTGGCGGGCATCAAAATACTCATCATATCCAGAGCAATGGTCACGCCCAAGGTCATGCACTTGTTCC
TGCCATTTCGCCACGACTCAATTTTAATAGTGGTAGTTTCGGCGCGATGTACTCCAACATGCATCATACG
GCGTTATCCATGAGCGATTCATATGGGGCGGTTACGCCGATTCCGAGCTTTAACCACTCAGCTGTCGGTC
CGCTGGCTCCGCCATCGCCAATACCGCAACAGGGCGATCTTACCCCTTCCTCGTTATATCCGTGCCACAT
GACCCTACGACCCCCTCCGATGGCTCCCGCTCACCATCACATCGTGCCGGGTGACGGTGGCAGACCTGCG
GGCGTTGGCCTAGGCAGTGGCCAATCTGCGAATTTGGGAGCAAGCTGCAGCGGATCGGGATACGAAGTGC
TATCTGCCTACGCGTTGCCACCGCCCCCTATGGCGTCGAGCTCTGCTGCTGATTCAAGCTTCTCAGCCGC
GTCCAGTGCCAGCGCTAATGTGACCCCACATCACACCATAGCCCAAGAATCATGCCCCTCTCCGTGTTCA
AGCGCGAGCCACTTTGGAGTTGCTCACAGTTCTGGGTTTTCGTCCGACCCGATTTCACCGGCTGTATCTT
CGTATGCACATATGAGCTACAATTACGCGTCGTCCGCTAACACCATGACGCCTTCCTCCGCCAGCGGCAC
ATCAGCACACGTGGCCCCGGGAAAACAACAGTTCTTCGCCTCCTGTTTCTACTCACCGTGGGTC
