>Addgene plasmid #39703 | KHBD00634 | addgene partial sequence | sequence record 52265 | M13Rev
TTGGCAAGACCCACGGTGAGTAGAAACAGGAGGCGAAGAACTGTTGTTTTCCCGGGGCCACGTGTGCTGA
TGTGCCGCTGGCGGAGGAAGGCGTCATGGTGTTAGCGGACGACGCGTAATTGTAGCTCATATGTGCATAC
GAAGATACAGCCGGTGAAATCGGGTCGGACGAAAACCCAGAACTGTGAGCAACTCCAAAGTGGCTCGCGC
TTGAACACGGAGAGGGGCATGATTCTTGGGCTATGGTGTGATGTGGGGTCACATTAGCGCTGGCACTGGA
CGCGGCTGAGAAGCTTGAATCAGCAGCAGAGCTCGACGCCATAGGGGGCGGTGGCAACGCGTAGGCAGAT
AGCACTTCGTATCCCGATCCGCTGCAGCTTGCTCCCAAATTCGCAGATTGGCCACTGCCTAGGCCAACGC
CCGCAGGTCTGCCACCGTCACCCGGCACGATGTGATGGTGAGCGGGAGCCATCGGAGGGGGTCGTAGGGT
CATGTGGCACGGATATAACGAGGAAGGGGTAAGATCGCCCTGTTGCGGTATTGGCGATGGCGGA
